Addgene plasmid #36707: TAL2270
Depositing lab: Keith Joung. Depositing organization: Massachusetts General Hospital. Publication: FLASH assembly of TALENs for high-throughput genome editing. Reyon D, Tsai SQ, Khayter C, Foden JA, Sander JD, Joung JK. Nat Biotechnol. 2012 Apr 8. doi: 10.1038/nbt.2170. PubMed 22484455.
Backbone
  Vector backbone: JDS78
  Backbone manufacturer: Joung lab (Addgene Plasmid # 32290)
  Backbone size w/o insert (bp): 6447
  Vector type: Mammalian, T7 for in vitro mRNA synthesis
Growth in bacteria
  Bacterial resistance: Ampicillin, 100 μg/mL
  Growth temperature: 37°C
  Growth strain: XL1 Blue
  Copy number: High Copy
Gene/Insert
  Gene/Insert name: GLI1-TALEN_Left (alt name: GLI1)
  Species: H. sapiens (human)
  Insert size (bp): 1640
  Entrez Gene: GLI1 (a.k.a. GLI, PAPA8, PPD1)
  Promoter: CMV
  Tag / fusion protein: 3X Flag (N terminal on backbone); WT FOKI (C terminal on backbone)
  Cloning method: Restriction Enzyme; 5′ cloning site BsmBI (destroyed during cloning); 3′ cloning site BsmBI (destroyed during cloning)
  Sequencing primers: 5′ CMV-F; 3′ BGH-rev
Terms and licenses: Academic/Nonprofit Terms; Industry Terms: Not Available to Industry
Depositor comments: Target binding site: TCCTCTGAGACGCCATGT It is strongly recommended that users perform a diagnostic digest to verify this plasmid prior to use. For example, a double digest of the plasmid with BamHI and KpnI should result in two bands at 2.2kb and 5.9kb.
How to cite: TAL2270 was a gift from Keith Joung (Addgene plasmid # 36707 ; http://n2t.net/addgene:36707 ; RRID:Addgene_36707)
