[The description below was written by a language model from this plasmid's Addgene catalogue record.]
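Description:
TAL2270 is a mammalian expression plasmid encoding the left monomer of a TALEN pair directed against the human GLI1 gene. It is built on the JDS78 backbone, a roughly 6.4 kb TALEN expression vector, and is maintained in E. coli as a high-copy plasmid under ampicillin selection. The record lists no feature table, so the bacterial origin and other backbone elements are not itemised. The use of a BGH reverse sequencing primer suggests a BGH polyadenylation region downstream of the coding sequence.

The insert is an approximately 1.6 kb array of TAL effector repeats, assembled by the FLASH method and cloned into the backbone through BsmBI sites that were destroyed in the process. BsmBI is a type IIS enzyme, so this cloning joins the array in frame with the flanking backbone sequences. The backbone supplies an N-terminal 3xFLAG epitope tag for detection and a C-terminal wild-type FokI nuclease domain, so the expressed protein is a FLAG-tagged TALE–FokI fusion whose repeat array specifies a defined binding site in GLI1. Expression in mammalian cells is driven by the CMV promoter, and the vector type also indicates a T7 promoter, which allows in vitro transcription of TALEN mRNA.

FokI cleaves DNA only as a dimer, so this left-hand construct is meant to be used with a matching right-hand GLI1 TALEN that binds the opposite strand across a spacer. Together they produce a targeted double-strand break for genome editing at the GLI1 locus in human cells. The depositor recommends verifying the plasmid by diagnostic restriction digest before use.
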