>Addgene plasmid #36707 | TAL2270 | depositor partial sequence | sequence record 45900 | TAL2270 sequence 1640 bps
GAACCTGACCCCAGACCAGGTAGTCGCAATCGCGTCACATGACGGGGGAAAGCAAGCCCTGGAAACCGTG
CAAAGGTTGTTGCCGGTCCTTTGTCAAGACCACGGCCTTACACCGGAGCAAGTCGTGGCCATTGCATCCC
ACGACGGTGGCAAACAGGCTCTTGAGACGGTTCAGAGACTTCTCCCAGTTCTCTGTCAAGCCCACGGGCT
GACTCCCGATCAAGTTGTAGCGATTGCGTCCAACGGTGGAGGGAAACAAGCATTGGAGACTGTCCAACGG
CTCCTTCCCGTGTTGTGTCAAGCCCACGGTTTGACGCCTGCACAAGTGGTCGCCATCGCCAGCCATGATG
GCGGTAAGCAGGCGCTGGAAACAGTACAGCGCCTGCTGCCTGTACTGTGCCAGGATCATGGACTGACCCC
AGACCAGGTAGTCGCAATCGCGTCAAACGGAGGGGGAAAGCAAGCCCTGGAAACCGTGCAAAGGTTGTTG
CCGGTCCTTTGTCAAGACCACGGCCTTACACCGGAGCAAGTCGTGGCCATTGCAAATAATAACGGTGGCA
AACAGGCTCTTGAGACGGTTCAGAGACTTCTCCCAGTTCTCTGTCAAGCCCACGGGCTGACTCCCGATCA
AGTTGTAGCGATTGCGTCGAACATTGGAGGGAAACAAGCATTGGAGACTGTCCAACGGCTCCTTCCCGTG
TTGTGTCAAGCCCACGGTTTGACGCCTGCACAAGTGGTCGCCATCGCCAACAACAACGGCGGTAAGCAGG
CGCTGGAAACAGTACAGCGCCTGCTGCCTGTACTGTGCCAGGATCATGGACTGACCCCAGACCAGGTAGT
CGCAATCGCGTCGAACATTGGGGGAAAGCAAGCCCTGGAAACCGTGCAAAGGTTGTTGCCGGTCCTTTGT
CAAGACCACGGCCTTACACCGGAGCAAGTCGTGGCCATTGCATCCCACGACGGTGGCAAACAGGCTCTTG
AGACGGTTCAGAGACTTCTCCCAGTTCTCTGTCAAGCCCACGGGCTGACTCCCGATCAAGTTGTAGCGAT
TGCGAATAACAATGGAGGGAAACAAGCATTGGAGACTGTCCAACGGCTCCTTCCCGTGTTGTGTCAAGCC
CACGGTTTGACGCCTGCACAAGTGGTCGCCATCGCCAGCCATGATGGCGGTAAGCAGGCGCTGGAAACAG
TACAGCGCCTGCTGCCTGTACTGTGCCAGGATCATGGACTGACCCCAGACCAGGTAGTCGCAATCGCGTC
ACATGACGGGGGAAAGCAAGCCCTGGAAACCGTGCAAAGGTTGTTGCCGGTCCTTTGTCAAGACCACGGC
CTTACACCGGAGCAAGTCGTGGCCATTGCAAGCAACATCGGTGGCAAACAGGCTCTTGAGACGGTTCAGA
GACTTCTCCCAGTTCTCTGTCAAGCCCACGGGCTGACTCCCGATCAAGTTGTAGCGATTGCGTCCAACGG
TGGAGGGAAACAAGCATTGGAGACTGTCCAACGGCTCCTTCCCGTGTTGTGTCAAGCCCACGGTTTGACG
CCTGCACAAGTGGTCGCCATCGCCAACAACAACGGCGGTAAGCAGGCGCTGGAAACAGTACAGCGCCTGC
TGCCTGTACTGTGCCAGGATCATGGACTGA
