>Addgene plasmid #36707 | TAL2270 | addgene partial sequence | sequence record 47989 | CMV-F 5'-CGCAAATGGGCGGTAGGCGTG-3'
ACTAGAGAACCCACTGCTTACTGGCTTATCGAAATTAATACGACTCACTATAGGGAGACCCAAGCTGGCT
AGCACCATGGACTACAAAGACCATGACGGTGATTATAAAGATCATGACATCGATTACAAGGATGACGATG
ACAAGATGGCCCCCAAGAAGAAGAGGAAGGTGGGCATTCACCGCGGGGTACCTATGGTGGACTTGAGGAC
ACTCGGTTATTCGCAACAGCAACAGGAGAAAATCAAGCCTAAGGTCAGGAGCACCGTCGCGCAACACCAC
GAGGCGCTTGTGGGGCATGGCTTCACTCATGCGCATATTGTCGCGCTTTCACAGCACCCTGCGGCGCTTG
GGACGGTGGCTGTCAAATACCAAGATATGATTGCGGCCCTGCCCGAAGCCACGCACGAGGCAATTGTAGG
GGTCGGTAAACAGTGGTCGGGAGCGCGAGCACTTGAGGCGCTGCTGACTGTGGCGGGTGAGCTTAGGGGG
CCTCCGCTCCAGCTCGACACCGGGCAGCTGCTGAAGATCGCGAAGAGAGGGGGAGTAACAGCGGTAGAGG
CAGTGCACGCCTGGCGCAATGCGCTCACCGGGGCCCCCTTGAACCTGACCCCAGACCAGGTAGTCGCAAT
CGCGTCACATGACGGGGGAAAGCAAGCCCTGGAAACCGTGCAAAGGTTGTTGCCGGTCCTTTGTCAAGAC
CACGGCCTTACACCGGAGCAAGTCGTGGCCATTGCATCCCACGACGGTGGCAAACAGGCTCTTGAGACGG
TTCAGAGACTTCTCCCAGTTCTCTGTCAAGCCCACGGGCTGACTCCCGATCAAGTTGTAGCGATTGCGTC
CAACGGTGGAGGGAAACAAGCATTGGAGACTGTCCAACGGCTCCTTCCCGTGTTGTGTCAAGCCCACGGT
TTGACGCCTGCACAAGTGGTCGCCATCGCCAGCCATGATGGCGGTAAGCAG
